Addgene plasmid #50699: ptCMV-136/63-VR-HD
Purpose: Final destination vector
Depositing lab: Takashi Yamamoto. Depositing organization: Hiroshima University. Publication: Repeating pattern of non-RVD variations in DNA-binding modules enhances TALEN activity. Sakuma T, Ochiai H, Kaneko T, Mashimo T, Tokumasu D, Sakane Y, Suzuki K, Miyamoto T, Sakamoto N, Matsuura S, Yamamoto T. Sci Rep. 2013 Nov 29;3:3379. doi: 10.1038/srep03379. PubMed 24287550.
Backbone
  Vector backbone: pCMV
  Vector type: TALEN
  Selectable markers: Hygromycin
Growth in bacteria
  Bacterial resistance: Ampicillin, 100 μg/mL
  Growth temperature: 37°C
  Growth strain: XL1 Blue
  Copy number: High Copy
Gene/Insert
  Gene/Insert name: TALEN-FokI nuclease backbone
  Species: Xanthamonas oryzae
  Promoter: CMV
  Tag / fusion protein: Flag (N terminal on insert)
  Cloning method: Unknown
  Sequencing primers: 5′ ccactgcttactggcttatcgaa; 3′ acagtgggagtggcaccttc
Terms and licenses: Academic/Nonprofit Terms; Industry Terms: Not Available to Industry
How to cite: ptCMV-136/63-VR-HD was a gift from Takashi Yamamoto (Addgene plasmid # 50699 ; http://n2t.net/addgene:50699 ; RRID:Addgene_50699)
