[The description below was written by a language model from this plasmid's Addgene catalogue record and pLannotate feature annotations shown in this document.]
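Description:
ptCMV-136/63-VR-HD is a mammalian TALEN expression backbone built on a pCMV-type vector and described in the record as a final destination vector, that is, the recipient into which an assembled array of TALE DNA-binding repeats is placed to complete a functional nuclease. It is maintained in E. coli as a high-copy plasmid through a ColE1/pUC-type origin with ampicillin resistance. For selection in transfected eukaryotic cells it carries a hygromycin phosphotransferase gene driven by the SV40 enhancer/early promoter and terminated by an SV40 polyadenylation signal.

The expression unit begins with the CMV enhancer and immediate early promoter, followed by a T7 promoter and a Xenopus beta-globin 5'-UTR. The T7 promoter would also allow in vitro transcription of the nuclease mRNA, although the record does not state this use. Downstream lies a Xanthomonas TALE N-terminal fragment (annotated by homology to AvrXa10), which according to the catalogue entry carries an N-terminal Flag tag, though the tag itself is not annotated in the feature table. This is followed by a lacZα cassette with lac promoter, operator and CAP site plus a pBluescript MCS fragment. This cassette sits where the repeat array would go and most likely acts as a replaceable stuffer giving blue/white screening. The plasmid is circular, so the reading frame resumes at the start of the numbered sequence with a TALE C-terminal fragment (homologous to AvrBs3) fused to the FokI cleavage domain and ending in a bGH polyadenylation signal.

The name probably refers to the retained lengths of the N- and C-terminal TALE segments (136/63), and HD to the repeat-variable diresidue of the built-in last half-repeat. The record does not explain these terms. Several short annotated fragments (HIV LTR, ble, KanR) appear to be incidental homology matches.
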