Features (pLannotate 1.2.2; 29 found; start..end, strand, type, name):
     52..258     +  CDS            avrBs3 (fragment): AVRB3_XANEU - Experimental evidence at protein level: Swiss-Prot protein existence level 1. Avirulence protein. Acts as a transcription factor in C.annuum plants. In susceptible plants lacking the Bs3 resistance gene induces expression of a number of genes, including genes homologous to a family of auxin-induced genes, alpha-expansin genes, pectate lyase, anthocyanidin glucoside rhamnosyl transferase and at least one transcription factor, UPA20. Their expression leads to plant hypertrophy in mesophyll cells, probably mainly mediated by UPA20 (PubMed:17962565). In resistant plants induces the h
    247..834     +  CDS            fokIR (fragment): T2F1_PLAOK - Also known as rfoKI. Experimental evidence at protein level: Swiss-Prot protein existence level 1. Recognizes the double-stranded sequence 5'-GGATG-3'/3'-CATCC- 5' and cleaves respectively 14 bases after G-1 and 13 bases before C-1. From Planomicrobium okeanokoites (Planococcus okeanokoites) (Flavobacterium okeanokoites).
    858..969     +  polyA_signal   bGH poly(A) signal: bovine growth hormone polyadenylation signal
    970..1078    +  rep_origin     f1 ori (fragment): f1 bacteriophage origin of replication; arrow indicates direction of (+) strand synthesis
   1092..1421    +  promoter       SV40 promoter: SV40 enhancer and early promoter
   1470..2492    +  CDS            hph: KHYB_ECOLX - Experimental evidence at protein level: Swiss-Prot protein existence level 1. The aminoglycoside phosphotransferases achieve inactivation of their antibiotic substrates by phosphorylation. Only phosphorylates hygromycin and closely related compounds such as demethyl analogs and destomycin. From Escherichia coli.
   2505..2630    +  CDS            ble (fragment): BLE_KLEPN - Experimental evidence at protein level: Swiss-Prot protein existence level 1. Binding protein with a strong affinity to the bleomycin family of antibiotics. Binds to CL990; an antimitotic-antibiotic compound. From Klebsiella pneumoniae.
   2625..2746    +  polyA_signal   SV40 poly(A) signal: SV40 polyadenylation signal
   2799..3659    -  CDS            AmpR: β-lactamase; bla; confers resistance to ampicillin, carbenicillin, and related antibiotics
   3662..3758    -  promoter       AmpR promoter (fragment): bla
   3788..3812    -  CDS            KanR (fragment): aminoglycoside phosphotransferase; aph(3')-Ia; confers resistance to kanamycin
   3923..4511    +  rep_origin     ori: high-copy-number ColE1/pMB1/pBR322/pUC origin of replication
   4736..4753    +  terminator     rrnB T2 terminator (fragment): transcription terminator T2 from the E. coli rrnB gene
   4778..4797    -  CDS            lacZα (fragment): LacZα fragment of β-galactosidase; lacZ fragment
   5253..5269    +  protein_bind   lac operator: The lac repressor binds to the lac operator to inhibit transcription in E. coli. This inhibition can be relieved by adding lactose or isopropyl-β-D-thiogalactopyranoside (IPTG). lac repressor encoded by lacI
   5296..5675    +  enhancer       CMV enhancer: human cytomegalovirus immediate early enhancer
   5676..5879    +  promoter       CMV promoter: human cytomegalovirus (CMV) immediate early promoter
   5875..5908    +  LTR            5' LTR (truncated) (fragment): truncated 5' long terminal repeat (LTR) from HIV-1
   5924..5942    +  promoter       T7 promoter: promoter for bacteriophage T7 RNA polymerase
   5950..5992    +  5'UTR          Xenopus globin 5'-UTR: translational enhancer from the 5'-UTR of the major beta-globin gene of Xenopus laevis
   6072..6539    +  CDS            avrXa10 (fragment): AVX10_XANOO - Experimental evidence at protein level: Swiss-Prot protein existence level 1. Avirulence protein. Induces the hypersensitive response (HR)in rice plants carrying the resistance gene Xa10. Activity depends on the presence of the core repeat domains; replacement with repeat domains from other proteins (AvrBs3 of X.euvesicatoria (AC P14727) or AvrXa7 of this organism) does not elicit the HR. Probably acts as a transcription factor in its host plant (rice) to induce plant resistance or disease. From Xanthomonas oryzae pv. oryzae.
   6541..6559    -  rep_origin     f1 ori (fragment): f1 bacteriophage origin of replication; arrow indicates direction of (+) strand synthesis
   6564..6719    -  CDS            lacZα (fragment): LacZα fragment of β-galactosidase; lacZ fragment
   6727..6745    +  promoter       T7 promoter: promoter for bacteriophage T7 RNA polymerase
   6754..6775    -  misc_feature   MCS (fragment): pBluescript multiple cloning site
   6793..6811    -  promoter       T3 promoter: promoter for bacteriophage T3 RNA polymerase
   6856..6872    -  protein_bind   lac operator: The lac repressor binds to the lac operator to inhibit transcription in E. coli. This inhibition can be relieved by adding lactose or isopropyl-β-D-thiogalactopyranoside (IPTG). lac repressor encoded by lacI
   6880..6910    -  promoter       lac promoter: promoter for the E. coli lac operon
   6925..6946    -  protein_bind   CAP binding site: CAP binding activates transcription in the presence of cAMP. E. coli catabolite activator protein
>Addgene plasmid #50699 | ptCMV-136/63-VR-HD | depositor full sequence | sequence record 75852 | ptCMV-136/63-VR-HD sequence 6993 bps
GAGCAGGTAGTGGCTATTGCATCCCACGACGGGGGCAGACCCGCACTGGAGTCAATCGTGGCCCAGCTTT
CGAGGCCGGACCCCGCGCTGGCCGCACTCACTAATGATCATCTTGTAGCGCTGGCCTGCCTCGGCGGACG
ACCCGCCTTGGATGCGGTGAAGAAGGGGCTCCCGCACGCGCCTGCATTGATTAAGCGGACCAACAGAAGG
ATCCCCGAGAGGACATCACATCGAGTGGCAGGTTCCCAACTCGTGAAGAGTGAACTTGAGGAGAAAAAGT
CGGAGCTGCGGCACAAATTGAAATACGTACCGCATGAATACATCGAACTTATCGAAATTGCTAGGAACTC
GACTCAAGACAGAATCCTTGAGATGAAGGTAATGGAGTTCTTTATGAAGGTTTATGGATACCGAGGGAAG
CATCTCGGTGGATCACGAAAACCCGACGGAGCAATCTATACGGTGGGGAGCCCGATTGATTACGGAGTGA
TCGTCGACACGAAAGCCTACAGCGGTGGGTACAATCTTCCCATCGGGCAGGCAGATGAGATGCAACGTTA
TGTCGAAGAAAATCAGACCAGGAACAAACACATCAATCCAAATGAGTGGTGGAAAGTGTATCCTTCATCA
GTGACCGAGTTTAAGTTTTTGTTTGTCTCTGGGCATTTCAAAGGCAACTATAAGGCCCAGCTCACACGGT
TGAATCACATTACGAACTGCAATGGTGCGGTTTTGTCCGTAGAGGAACTGCTCATTGGTGGAGAAATGAT
CAAAGCGGGAACTCTGACACTGGAAGAAGTCAGACGCAAGTTTAACAATGGCGAGATCAATTTCCGCTCA
TAAAAAATCAGCCTCGACTGTGCCTTCTAGTTGCCAGCCATCTGTTGTTTGCCCCTCCCCCGTGCCTTCC
TTGACCCTGGAAGGTGCCACTCCCACTGTCCTTTCCTAATAAAATGAGGAAATTGCATCACAACACTCAA
CCCTATCTCGGTCTATTCTTTTGATTTATAAGGGATTTTGCCGATTTCGGCCTATTGGTTAAAAAATGAG
CTGATTTAACAAAAATTTAACGCGAATTAATTCTGTGGAATGTGTGTCAGTTAGGGTGTGGAAAGTCCCC
AGGCTCCCCAGCAGGCAGAAGTATGCAAAGCATGCATCTCAATTAGTCAGCAACCAGGTGTGGAAAGTCC
CCAGGCTCCCCAGCAGGCAGAAGTATGCAAAGCATGCATCTCAATTAGTCAGCAACCATAGTCCCGCCCC
TAACTCCGCCCATCCCGCCCCTAACTCCGCCCAGTTCCGCCCATTCTCCGCCCCATGGCTGACTAATTTT
TTTTATTTATGCAGAGGCCGAGGCCGCCTCTGCCTCTGAGCTATTCCAGAAGTAGTGAGGAGGCTTTTTT
GGAGGCCTAGGCTTTTGCAAAAAGCTCCCGGGAGCTTGTATATCCATTTTCGGATCTGATCAGCACGTGA
TGAAAAAGCCTGAACTCACCGCGACGTCTGTCGAGAAGTTTCTGATCGAAAAGTTCGACAGCGTTTCCGA
CCTGATGCAGCTCTCGGAGGGCGAAGAATCTCGTGCTTTCAGCTTCGATGTAGGAGGGCGTGGATATGTC
CTGCGGGTAAATAGCTGCGCCGATGGTTTCTACAAAGATCGTTATGTTTATCGGCACTTTGCATCGGCCG
CGCTCCCGATTCCGGAAGTGCTTGACATTGGGGAATTCAGCGAGAGCCTGACCTATTGCATCTCCCGCCG
TGCACAGGGTGTCACGTTGCAAGACCTGCCTGAAACCGAACTGCCCGCTGTTCTGCAGCCGGTCGCGGAG
GCCATGGATGCGATCGCTGCGGCCGATCTTAGCCAGACGAGCGGGTTCGGCCCATTCGGACCGCAAGGAA
TCGGTCAATACACTACATGGCGTGATTTCATATGCGCGATTGCTGATCCCCATGTGTATCACTGGCAAAC
TGTGATGGACGACACCGTCAGTGCGTCCGTCGCGCAGGCTCTCGATGAGCTGATGCTTTGGGCCGAGGAC
TGCCCCGAAGTCCGGCACCTCGTGCACGCGGATTTCGGCTCCAACAATGTCCTGACGGACAATGGCCGCA
TAACAGCGGTCATTGACTGGAGCGAGGCGATGTTCGGGGATTCCCAATACGAGGTCGCCAACATCTTCTT
CTGGAGGCCGTGGTTGGCTTGTATGGAGCAGCAGACGCGCTACTTCGAGCGGAGGCATCCGGAGCTTGCA
GGATCGCCGCGGCTCCGGGCGTATATGCTCCGCATTGGTCTTGACCAACTCTATCAGAGCTTGGTTGACG
GCAATTTCGATGATGCAGCTTGGGCGCAGGGTCGATGCGACGCAATCGTCCGATCCGGAGCCGGGACTGT
CGGGCGTACACAAATCGCCCGCAGAAGCGCGGCCGTCTGGACCGATGGCTGTGTAGAAGTACTCGCCGAT
AGTGGAAACCGACGCCCCAGCACTCGTCCGAGGGCAAAGGAATAGCACGTGCTACGAGATTTCGATTCCA
CCGCCGCCTTCTATGAAAGGTTGGGCTTCGGAATCGTTTTCCGGGACGCCGGCTGGATGATCCTCCAGCG
CGGGGATCTCATGCTGGAGTTCTTCGCCCACCCCAACTTGTTTATTGCAGCTTATAATGGTTACAAATAA
AGCAATAGCATCACAAATTTCACAAATAAAGCATTTTTTTCACTGCATTCTAGTTGTGGTTTGTCCAAAC
TCATCAATGTATCTTATCATGTCTGTATACCGTCGACCTCTAGCTAGAGCTTGGCGTAATCATGGTCATT
ACCAATGCTTAATCAGTGAGGCACCTATCTCAGCGATCTGTCTATTTCGTTCATCCATAGTTGCCTGACT
CCCCGTCGTGTAGATAACTACGATACGGGAGGGCTTACCATCTGGCCCCAGCGCTGCGATGATACCGCGA
GAACCACGCTCACCGGCTCCGGATTTATCAGCAATAAACCAGCCAGCCGGAAGGGCCGAGCGCAGAAGTG
GTCCTGCAACTTTATCCGCCTCCATCCAGTCTATTAATTGTTGCCGGGAAGCTAGAGTAAGTAGTTCGCC
AGTTAATAGTTTGCGCAACGTTGTTGCCATCGCTACAGGCATCGTGGTGTCACGCTCGTCGTTTGGTATG
GCTTCATTCAGCTCCGGTTCCCAACGATCAAGGCGAGTTACATGATCCCCCATGTTGTGCAAAAAAGCGG
TTAGCTCCTTCGGTCCTCCGATCGTTGTCAGAAGTAAGTTGGCCGCAGTGTTATCACTCATGGTTATGGC
AGCACTGCATAATTCTCTTACTGTCATGCCATCCGTAAGATGCTTTTCTGTGACTGGTGAGTACTCAACC
AAGTCATTCTGAGAATAGTGTATGCGGCGACCGAGTTGCTCTTGCCCGGCGTCAATACGGGATAATACCG
CGCCACATAGCAGAACTTTAAAAGTGCTCATCATTGGAAAACGTTCTTCGGGGCGAAAACTCTCAAGGAT
CTTACCGCTGTTGAGATCCAGTTCGATGTAACCCACTCGTGCACCCAACTGATCTTCAGCATCTTTTACT
TTCACCAGCGTTTCTGGGTGAGCAAAAACAGGAAGGCAAAATGCCGCAAAAAAGGGAATAAGGGCGACAC
GGAAATGTTGAATACTCATATTCTTCCTTTTTCAATATTATTGAAGCATTTATCAGGGTTATTGTCTCAT
GAGCGGATACATATTTGAATGTATTTAGAAAAATAAACAAATAGGGGTCAGTGTTACAACCAATTAACCA
ATTCTGAACATTATCGCGAGCCCATTTATACCTGAATATGGCTCATAACACCCCTTGCTCATGACCAAAA
TCCCTTAACGTGAGTTACGCGCGCGTCGTTCCACTGAGCGTCAGACCCCGTAGAAAAGATCAAAGGATCT
TCTTGAGATCCTTTTTTTCTGCGCGTAATCTGCTGCTTGCAAACAAAAAAACCACCGCTACCAGCGGTGG
TTTGTTTGCCGGATCAAGAGCTACCAACTCTTTTTCCGAAGGTAACTGGCTTCAGCAGAGCGCAGATACC
AAATACTGTTCTTCTAGTGTAGCCGTAGTTAGCCCACCACTTCAAGAACTCTGTAGCACCGCCTACATAC
CTCGCTCTGCTAATCCTGTTACCAGTGGCTGCTGCCAGTGGCGATAAGTCGTGTCTTACCGGGTTGGACT
CAAGACGATAGTTACCGGATAAGGCGCAGCGGTCGGGCTGAACGGGGGGTTCGTGCACACAGCCCAGCTT
GGAGCGAACGACCTACACCGAACTGAGATACCTACAGCGTGAGCTATGAGAAAGCGCCACGCTTCCCGAA
GGGAGAAAGGCGGACAGGTATCCGGTAAGCGGCAGGGTCGGAACAGGAGAGCGCACGAGGGAGCTTCCAG
GGGGAAACGCCTGGTATCTTTATAGTCCTGTCGGGTTTCGCCACCTCTGACTTGAGCGTCGATTTTTGTG
ATGCTCGTCAGGGGGGCGGAGCCTATGGAAAAACGCCAGCAACGCGGCCTTTTTACGGTTCCTGGCCTTT
TGCTGGCCTTTTGCTCACATGTTCTTTCCTGCGTTATCCCCTGATTCTGTGGATAACCGTATTACCGCCT
TTGAGTGAGCTGATACCGCTCGCCGCAGCCGAACGACCGAGCGCAGCGAGTCAGTGAGCGAGGAAGCGGA
AGGCGAGAGTAGGGAACTGCCAGGCATCAAACTAAGCAGAAGGCCCCTGACGGATGGCCTTTTTGCGTTT
CTACAAACTCTTTCTGTGTTGTAAAACGACGGCCAGTCTTAAGCTCGGGCCCCCTGGGCGGTTCTGATAA
CGAGTAATCGTTAATCCGCAAATAACGTAAAAACCCGCTTCGGCGGGTTTTTTTATGGGGGGAGTTTAGG
GAAAGAGCATTTGTCAGAATATTTAAGGGCGCCTGTCACTTTGCTTGATATATGAGAATTATTTAACCTT
ATAAATGAGAAAAAAGCAACGCACTTTAAATAAGATACGTTGCTTTTTCGATTGATGAACACCTATAATT
AAACTATTCATCTATTATTTATGATTTTTTGTATATACAATATTTCTAGTTTGTTAAAGAGAATTAAGAA
AATAAATCTCGAAAATAATAAAGGGAAAATCAGTTTTTGATATCAAAATTATACATGTCAACGATAATAC
AAAATATAATACAAACTATAAGATGTTATCAGTATTTATTATCATTTAGAATAAATTTTGTGTCGCCCTT
AATTGTGAGCGGATAACAATTACGAGCTTCATGCACAGTGGCGTTGACATTGATTATTGACTAGTTATTA
ATAGTAATCAATTACGGGGTCATTAGTTCATAGCCCATATATGGAGTTCCGCGTTACATAACTTACGGTA
AATGGCCCGCCTGGCTGACCGCCCAACGACCCCCGCCCATTGACGTCAATAATGACGTATGTTCCCATAG
TAACGCCAATAGGGACTTTCCATTGACGTCAATGGGTGGAGTATTTACGGTAAACTGCCCACTTGGCAGT
ACATCAAGTGTATCATATGCCAAGTACGCCCCCTATTGACGTCAATGACGGTAAATGGCCCGCCTGGCAT
TATGCCCAGTACATGACCTTATGGGACTTTCCTACTTGGCAGTACATCTACGTATTAGTCATCGCTATTA
CCATGGTGATGCGGTTTTGGCAGTACATCAATGGGCGTGGATAGCGGTTTGACTCACGGGGATTTCCAAG
TCTCCACCCCATTGACGTCAATGGGAGTTTGTTTTGGCACCAAAATCAACGGGACTTTCCAAAATGTCGT
AACAACTCCGCCCCATTGACGCAAATGGGCGGTAGGCGTGTACGGTGGGAGGTCTATATAAGCAGAGCTC
TCTGGCTAACTAGAGAACCCACTGCTTACTGGCTTATCGAAATTAATACGACTCACTATAGGGAAGCTTC
TTGTTCTTTTTGCAGAAGCTCAGAATAAACGCTCAACTTTGGCCTCGAGGCCACCATGGACTATAAGGAC
CACGACGGAGACTACAAGGATCATGATATTGATTACAAAGACGATGACGATAAGATGGCCCCAAAGAAGA
AGCGGAAGGTCGGTATCCACGGAGTCCCAGCAGCCGTAGATTTGAGAACTTTGGGATATTCACAGCAGCA
GCAGGAAAAGATCAAGCCCAAAGTGAGGTCGACAGTCGCGCAGCATCACGAAGCGCTGGTGGGTCATGGG
TTTACACATGCCCACATCGTAGCCTTGTCGCAGCACCCTGCAGCCCTTGGCACGGTCGCCGTCAAGTACC
AGGACATGATTGCGGCGTTGCCGGAAGCCACACATGAGGCGATCGTCGGTGTGGGGAAACAGTGGAGCGG
AGCCCGAGCGCTTGAGGCCCTGTTGACGGTCGCGGGAGAGCTGAGAGGGCCTCCCCTTCAGCTGGACACG
GGCCAGTTGCTGAAGATCGCGAAGCGGGGAGGAGTCACGGCGGTCGAGGCGGTACACGCGTGGCGCAATG
CGCTCACGGGAGCACCCCTCAAGGAGACGGGCGCCGCTACAGGGCGCGTCCCATTCGCCATTCAGGCTGC
GCAACTGTTGGGAAGGGCGATCGGTGCGGGCCTCTTCGCTATTACGCCAGCTGGCGAAAGGGGGATGTGC
TGCAAGGCGATTAAGTTGGGTAACGCCAGGGTTTTCCCAGTCACGACGTTGTAAAACGACGGCCAGTGAG
CGCGCGTAATACGACTCACTATAGGGCGAATTGGGTACCGGGCCCCCCCTCGAGGCCCTCCAGCTTTTGT
TCCCTTTAGTGAGGGTTAATTGCGCGCTTGGCGTAATCATGGTCATAGCTGTTTCCTGTGTGAAATTGTT
ATCCGCTCACAATTCCACACAACATACGAGCCGGAAGCATAAAGTGTAAAGCCTGGGGTGCCTAATGAGT
GAGCTAACTCACATTAATTGCGTTGCGCTCACTGCCCGCTTTCCACCGGTCGTCTCCACCCCT
