>Addgene plasmid #50699 | ptCMV-136/63-VR-HD | addgene partial sequence | sequence record 79214 | CMV-F 5'-CGCAAATGGGCGGTAGGCGTG-3'
ACTAGAGAACCCACTGCTTACTGGCTTATCGAAATTAATACGACTCACTATAGGGAAGCTTCTTGTTCTT
TTTGCAGAAGCTCAGAATAAACGCTCAACTTTGGCCTCGAGGCCACCATGGACTATAAGGACCACGACGG
AGACTACAAGGATCATGATATTGATTACAAAGACGATGACGATAAGATGGCCCCAAAGAAGAAGCGGAAG
GTCGGTATCCACGGAGTCCCAGCAGCCGTAGATTTGAGAACTTTGGGATATTCACAGCAGCAGCAGGAAA
AGATCAAGCCCAAAGTGAGGTCGACAGTCGCGCAGCATCACGAAGCGCTGGTGGGTCATGGGTTTACACA
TGCCCACATCGTAGCCTTGTCGCAGCACCCTGCAGCCCTTGGCACGGTCGCCGTCAAGTACCAGGACATG
ATTGCGGCGTTGCCGGAAGCCACACATGAGGCGATCGTCGGTGTGGGGAAACAGTGGAGCGGAGCCCGAG
CGCTTGAGGCCCTGTTGACGGTCGCGGGAGAGCTGAGAGGGCCTCCCCTTCAGCTGGACACGGGCCAGTT
GCTGAAGATCGCGAAGCGGGGAGGAGTCACGGCGGTCGAGGCGGTACACGCGTGGCGCAATGCGCTCACG
GGAGCACCCCTCAAGGAGACGGGCGCCGCTACAGGGCGCGTCCCATTCGCCATTCAGGCTGCGCAACTGT
TGGGAAGGGCGATCGGTGCGGGCCTCTTCGCTATTACGCCAGCTGGCGAAAGGGGGATGTGCTGCAAGGC
GATTAAGTTGGGTAACGCCAGGGTTTTCCCAGTCACGACGTTGTAAAACGACGGCCAGTGAGCGCGCGTA
ATACGACTCACTATA
