>Addgene plasmid #50699 | ptCMV-136/63-VR-HD | addgene partial sequence | sequence record 79270 | M13pUC-fwd 5'-CCCAGTCACGACGTTGTAAAACG-3'
GACTCACTATAGGGCGAATTGGGTACCGGGCCCCCCCTCGAGGCCCTCCAGCTTTTGTTCCCTTTAGTGA
GGGTTAATTGCGCGCTTGGCGTAATCATGGTCATAGCTGTTTCCTGTGTGAAATTGTTATCCGCTCACAA
TTCCACACAACATACGAGCCGGAAGCATAAAGTGTAAAGCCTGGGGTGCCTAATGAGTGAGCTAACTCAC
ATTAATTGCGTTGCGCTCACTGCCCGCTTTCCACCGGTCGTCTCCACCCCTGAGCAGGTAGTGGCTATTG
CATCCCACGACGGGGGCAGACCCGCACTGGAGTCAATCGTGGCCCAGCTTTCGAGGCCGGACCCCGCGCT
GGCCGCACTCACTAATGATCATCTTGTAGCGCTGGCCTGCCTCGGCGGACGACCCGCCTTGGATGCGGTG
AAGAAGGGGCTCCCGCACGCGCCTGCATTGATTAAGCGGACCAACAGAAGGATCCCCGAGAGGACATCAC
ATCGAGTGGCAGGTTCCCAACTCGTGAAGAGTGAACTTGAGGAGAAAAAGTCGGAGCTGCGGCACAAATT
GAAATACGTACCGCATGAATACATCGAACTTATCGAAATTGCTAGGAACTCGACTCAAGACAGAATCCTT
GAGATGAAGGTAATGGAGTTCTTTATGAAGGTTTATGGATACCGAGGGAAGCATCTCGGTGGATCACGAA
AACCCGACGGAGCAATCTATACGGTGGGGAGCCCGATTGATTACGGAGTGATCGTCGACACGAAAGCCTA
CAGCGGTGGGTACAATCTTCCCATCGGGCAGGCAGATGAGATGCAACGTTATGTCGAAGAAAATCAGACC
AGGAACAAACACATCAATCCAAATGAGTGGTGGAAAGTGTATCCTTCATCAGTGACCGAGTTTAAGTTTT
TGTTTGTCTCTGGGCATTTCAA
